>Addgene plasmid #163204 | G6F8W6 | depositor full sequence | sequence record 316281 | Full Sequence
CACCACCACCACCACCACTGAGATCCGGCTGCTAACAAAGCCCGAAAGGAAGCTGAGTTGGCTGCTGCCA
CCGCTGAGCAATAACTAGCATAACCCCTTGGGGCCTCTAAACGGGTCTTGAGGGGTTTTTTGCTGAAAGG
AGGAACTATATCCGGATTGGCGAATGGG
[124 nt withheld, positions 169-292]
C
[91 nt withheld, positions 294-384]
A
[49 nt withheld, positions 386-434]
CCTTTGACGTTGGAGTCCACGTTCTTT
[37 nt withheld, positions 462-498]
ACCCTATCTCGGTCTATTCTTTTGATTTATAAGGGATTTTGCCGATTTCGGCCTATTGGTTAAAAAATGA
GCTGATTTAACAAAAATTTAACGCGAATTTTAACAAAATATTAACGTTTACAATTTCAGGTGGCACTTTT
CGGGGAAATGTGCGCGGAACCCCTATTTGTTTATTTTTCTAAATACATTCAAATATGTATCCGCTCATGA
GACAATAACCCTGATAAATGCTTCAATAATATTGAAAAAGGAAGAGTATGAGTATTCAACATTTCCGTGT
CGCCCTTATTCCCTTTTTTGCGGCATTTTGCCTTCCTGTTTTTGCTCACCCAGAAACGCTGGTGAAAGTA
AAAGATGCTGAAGATCAGTTGGGTGCACGAGTGGGTTACATCGAACTGGATCTCAACAGCGGTAAGATCC
TTGAGAGTTTTCGCCCCGAAGAACGTTTTCCAATGATGAGCACTTTTAAAGTTCTGCTATGTGGCGCGGT
ATTATCCCGTATTGACGCCGGGCAAGAGCAACTCGGTCGCCGCATACACTATTCTCAGAATGACTTGGTT
GAGTACTCACCAGTCACAGAAAAGCATCTTACGGATGGCATGACAGTAAGAGAATTATGCAGTGCTGCCA
TAACCATGAGTGATAACACTGCGGCCAACTTACTTCTGACAACGATCGGAGGACCGAAGGAGCTAACCGC
TTTTTTGCACAACATGGGGGATCATGTAACTCGCCTTGATCGTTGGGAACCGGAGCTGAATGAAGCCATA
CCAAACGACGAGCGTGACACCACGATGCCTGCAGCAATGGCAACAACGTTGCGCAAACTATTAACTGGCG
AACTACTTACTCTAGCTTCCCGGCAACAATTAATAGACTGGATGGAGGCGGATAAAGTTGCAGGACCACT
TCTGCGCTCGGCCCTTCCGGCTGGCTGGTTTATTGCTGATAAATCTGGAGCCGGTGAGCGTGGGTCTCGC
GGTATCATTGCAGCACTGGGGCCAGATGGTAAGCCCTCCCGTATCGTAGTTATCTACACGACGGGGAGTC
AGGCAACTATGGATGAACGAAATAGACAGATCGCTGAGATAGGTGCCTCACTGATTAAGCATTGGTAACT
GTCAGACCAAGTTTACTCATATATACTTTAGATTGATTTAAAACTTCATTTTTAATTTAAAAGGATCTAG
GTGAAGATCCTTTTTGATAATCTCATGACCAAAATCCCTTAACGTGAGTTTTCGTTCCACTGAGCGTCAG
ACCCCGTAGAAAAGATCAAAGGATCTTCTTGAGATCCTTTTTTTCTGCGCGTAATCTGCTGCTTGCAAAC
AAAAAAACCACCGCTACCAGCGGTGGTTTGTTTGCCGGATCAAGAGCTACCAACTCTTTTTCCGAAGGTA
ACTGGCTTCAGCAGAGCGCAGATACCAAATACTGTCCTTCTAGTGTAGCCGTAGTTAGGCCACCACTTCA
AGAACTCTGTAGCACCGCCTACATACCTCGCTCTGCTAATCCTGTTACCAGTGGCTGCTGCCAGTGGCGA
TAAGTCGTGTCTTACCGGGTTGGACTCAAGACGATAGTTACCGGATAAGGCGCAGCGGTCGGGCTGAACG
GGGGGTTCGTGCACACAGCCCAGCTTGGAGCGAACGACCTACACCGAACTGAGATACCTACAGCGTGAGC
TATGAGAAAGCGCCACGCTTCCCGAAGGGAGAAAGGCGGACAGGTATCCGGTAAGCGGCAGGGTCGGAAC
AGGAGAGCGCACGAGGGAGCTTCCAGGGGGAAACGCCTGGTATCTTTATAGTCCTGTCGGGTTTCGCCAC
CTCTGACTTGAGCGTCGATTTTTGTGATGCTCGTCAGGGGGGCGGAGCCTATGGAAAAACGCCAGCAACG
CGGCCTTTTTACGGTTCCTGGCCTTTTGCTGGCCTTTTGCTCACATGTTCTTTCCTGCGTTATCCCCTGA
TTCTGTGGATAACCGTATTACCGCCTTTGAGTGAGCTGATACCGCTCGCCGCAGCCGAACGACCGAGCGC
AGCGAGTCAGTGAGCGAGGAAGCGGAAGAGCGCCTGATGCGGTATTTTCTCCTTACGCATCTGTGCGGTA
TTTCACACCGCATATATGGTGCACTCTCAGTACAATCTGCTCTGATGCCGCATAGTTAAGCCAGTATACA
CTCCGCTATCGCTACGTGACTGGGTCATGGCTGCGCCCCGACACCCGCCAACACCCGCTGACGCGCCCTG
ACGGGCTTGTCTGCTCCCGGCATCCGCTTACAGACAAGCTGTGACCGTCTCCGGGAGCTGCATGTGTCAG
AGGTTTTCACCGTCATCACCGAAACGCGCGAGGCAGCTGCGGTAAAGCTCATCAGCGTGGTCGTGAAGCG
ATTCACAGATGTCTGCCTGTTCATCCGCGTCCAGCTCGTTGAGTTTCTCCAGAAGCGTTAATGTCTGGCT
TCTGATAAAGCGGGCCATGTTAAGGGCGGTTTTTTCCTGTTTGGTCACTGATGCCTCCGTGTAAGGGGGA
TTTCTGTTCATGGGGGTAATGATACCGATGAAACGAGAGAGGATGCTCACGATACGGGTTACTGATGATG
AACATGCCCGGTTACTGGAACGTTGTGAGGGTAAACAACTGGCGGTATGGATGCGGCGGGACCAGAGAAA
AATCACTCAGGGTCAATGCCAGCGCTTCGTTAATACAGATGTAGGTGTTCCACAGGGTAGCCAGCAGCAT
CCTGCGATGCAGATCCGGAACATAATGGTGCAGGGCGCTGACTTCCGCGTTTCCAGACTTTACGAAACAC
GGAAACCGAAGACCATTCATGTTGTTGCTCAGGTCGCAGACGTTTTGCAGCAGCAGTCGCTTCACGTTCG
CTCGCGTATCGGTGATTCATTCTGCTAACCAGTAAGGCAACCCCGCCAGCCTAGCCGGGTCCTCAACGAC
AGGAGCACGATCATGCGCACCCGTGGGGCCGCCATGCCGGCGATAATGGCCTGCTTCTCGCCGAAACGTT
TGGTGGCGGGACCAGTGACGAAGGCTTGAGCGAGGGCGTGCAAGATTCCGAATACCGCAAGCGACAGGCC
GATCATCGTCGCGCTCCAGCGAAAGCGGTCCTCGCCGAAAATGACCCAGAGCGCTGCCGGCACCTGTCCT
ACGAGTTGCATGATAAAGAAGACAGTCATAAGTGCGGCGACGATAGTCATGCCCCGCGCCCACCGGAAGG
AGCTGACTGGGTTGAAGGCTCTCAAGGGCATCGGTCGAGATCCCGGTGCCTAATGAGTGAGCTAACTTAC
ATTAATTGCGTTGCGCTCACTGCCCGCTTTCCAGTCGGGAAACCTGTCGTGCCAGCTGCATTAATGAATC
GGCCAACGCGCGGGGAGAGGCGGTTTGCGTATTGGGCGCCAGGGTGGTTTTTCTTTTCACCAGTGAGACG
GGCAACAGCTGATTGCCCTTCACCGCCTGGCCCTGAGAGAGTTGCAGCAAGCGGTCCACGCTGGTTTGCC
CCAGCAGGCGAAAATCCTGTTTGATGGTGGTTAACGGCGGGATATAACATGAGCTGTCTTCGGTATCGTC
GTATCCCACTACCGAGATATCCGCACCAACGCGCAGCCCGGACTCGGTAATGGCGCGCATTGCGCCCAGC
GCCATCTGATCGTTGGCAACCAGCATCGCAGTGGGAACGATGCCCTCATTCAGCATTTGCATGGTTTGTT
GAAAACCGGACATGGCACTCCAGTCGCCTTCCCGTTCCGCTATCGGCTGAATTTGATTGCGAGTGAGATA
TTTATGCCAGCCAGCCAGACGCAGACGCGCCGAGACAGAACTTAATGGGCCCGCTAACAGCGCGATTTGC
TGGTGACCCAATGCGACCAGATGCTCCACGCCCAGTCGCGTACCGTCTTCATGGGAGAAAATAATACTGT
TGATGGGTGTCTGGTCAGAGACATCAAGAAATAACGCCGGAACATTAGTGCAGGCAGCTTCCACAGCAAT
GGCATCCTGGTCATCCAGCGGATAGTTAATGATCAGCCCACTGACGCGTTGCGCGAGAAGATTGTGCACC
GCCGCTTTACAGGCTTCGACGCCGCTTCGTTCTACCATCGACACCACCACGCTGGCACCCAGTTGATCGG
CGCGAGATTTAATCGCCGCGACAATTTGCGACGGCGCGTGCAGGGCCAGACTGGAGGTGGCAACGCCAAT
CAGCAACGACTGTTTGCCCGCCAGTTGTTGTGCCACGCGGTTGGGAATGTAATTCAGCTCCGCCATCGCC
GCTTCCACTTTTTCCCGCGTTTTCGCAGAAACGTGGCTGGCCTGGTTCACCACGCGGGAAACGGTCTGAT
AAGAGACACCGGCATACTCTGCGACATCGTATAACGTTACTGGTTTCACATTCACCACCCTGAATTGACT
CTCTTCCGGGCGCTATCATGCCATACCGCGAAAGGTTTTGCGCCATTCGATGGTGTCCGGGATCTCGACG
CTCTCCCTTATGCGACTCCTGCATTAGGAAGCAGCCCAGTAGTAGGTTGAGGCCGTTGAGCACCGCCGCC
GCAAGGAATGGTGCATGCAAGGAGATGGCGCCCAACAGTCCCCCGGCCACGGGGCCTGCCACCATACCCA
CGCCGAAACAAGCGCTCATGAGCCCGAAGTGGCGAGCCCGATCTTCCCCATCGGTGATGTCGGCGATATA
GGCGCCAGCAACCGCACCTGTGGCGCCGGTGATGCCGGCCACGATGCGTCCGGCGTAGAGGATCGAGATC
TCGATCCCGCGAAATTAATACGACTCACTATAGGGGAATTGTGAGCGGATAACAATTCCCCTCTAGAAAT
AATTTTGTTTAACTTTAAGAAGGAGATATACATATGGGTAGAAACGTTCTCAATCTCTGGGAGAAGTATT
ATGACGCCACCTTTCCAATCAAAGAGGGTGATGGCTTCATCATATTGGGAATTGACTCATTTACAGCCTC
GGATGCCGAGGCTCAACTGGCTCAAGCCCTAGAGGCCGTCAAGCCCTTTCATGCACTAAAGGAGACAGTG
TTAAACGCTGAATCCGATGAGGCTAAAACTATATGGGATGCAAGAGAGAAACTACTATTGGCTATCCAAA
AGTCTACCCCGAAAATGGATGAGGTCGATGTGTCCGTCCCAATTAACAAAATCCCTCTCGTGTTACATAG
GATCGAGGAGTTGGAGAAAGAAGAGGACATGCGAATCCCAAACTTTGGACACGCAGGTGATGGAAATCTG
CATATCTATCTTTGTTCTGATGATATGACAGATGAGGAGTTTGCTAAGAAGGGCGACAACGTGATTTCGG
AACTTTACAAAACAGCCAAATCCGTTGATGGAAATATGAGCGGTGAGCATGGCGTCGGCTACGCTAGACA
GAATTATTATGAGGACTTTTACGGCAAGGACTATACTGATCTCCTAAGAAAAGTAAAGGGGTTGTTCGAT
CCCAAGGGCATTTTGAATCCGGACAAGATTTTCCCCTTAGATGCCGCAGCTCTGGAACACCACCATCAC
Features (pLannotate 1.2.2; 18 found; start..end, strand, type, name):
     28..77      +  CDS            SET1 (fragment): solubility-enhancement tag derived from T7 phage gene 10B
     85..132     +  terminator     T7 terminator: transcription terminator for bacteriophage T7 RNA polymerase
    169..624     +  rep_origin     f1 ori (sequence partly withheld): f1 bacteriophage origin of replication; arrow indicates direction of (+) strand synthesis
    651..755     +  promoter       AmpR promoter: bla
    756..1616    +  CDS            AmpR: β-lactamase; bla; confers resistance to ampicillin, carbenicillin, and related antibiotics
   1787..2375    +  rep_origin     ori: high-copy-number ColE1/pMB1/pBR322/pUC origin of replication
   2561..2703    -  misc_feature   bom: basis of mobility region from pBR322
   2805..2996    -  CDS            rop: Rop protein, which maintains plasmids at low copy number; rop
   3013..3393    +  CDS            YPB1_ECOLX: Protein predicted: Swiss-Prot protein existence level 4. From Escherichia coli.
   3465..3756    -  CDS            TcR (fragment): tetracycline efflux protein; tet; confers resistance to tetracycline
   3771..3792    -  protein_bind   CAP binding site: CAP binding activates transcription in the presence of cAMP. E. coli catabolite activator protein
   3805..4887    -  CDS            lacI: lac repressor; lacI; The lac repressor binds to the lac operator to inhibit transcription in E. coli. This inhibition can be relieved by adding lactose or isopropyl-β-D-thiogalactopyranoside (IPTG).
   4888..4965    -  promoter       lacI promoter: lacI
   4973..5252    -  CDS            TcR (fragment): tetracycline efflux protein; tet; confers resistance to tetracycline
   5274..5292    +  promoter       T7 promoter: promoter for bacteriophage T7 RNA polymerase
   5293..5317    +  protein_bind   lac operator: The lac repressor binds to the lac operator to inhibit transcription in E. coli. This inhibition can be relieved by adding lactose or isopropyl-β-D-thiogalactopyranoside (IPTG). lac repressor encoded by lacI
   5332..5354    +  RBS            RBS: efficient ribosome binding site from bacteriophage T7 gene 10 (Olins and Rangwala, 1989)
   6016..15      +  CDS            9xHis (across the origin): 9xHis affinity tag
