[The description below was written by a language model from this plasmid's Addgene catalogue record and pLannotate feature annotations shown in this document.]
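Description:
G6F8W6 is a bacterial expression plasmid built on the pET21a(+) backbone for inducible production of a Lactobacillus delbrueckii protein. The insert is named by its UniProt identifier and is described in the record as a cysteine-rich domain containing protein. The plasmid replicates in E. coli from a ColE1/pMB1-type origin and is selected with ampicillin through the bla β-lactamase gene and its own promoter. The catalogue lists it as high copy, although the annotated backbone retains the rop gene and the pBR322 bom region, which are normally associated with moderated copy number. An f1 phage origin is also present. Short tetracycline-resistance fragments and a predicted E. coli open reading frame appear to be non-functional pBR322 remnants.

Expression follows the standard pET arrangement. A T7 promoter is followed directly by a lac operator and the strong T7 gene 10 ribosome binding site, with a T7 terminator downstream of the cassette. The plasmid-borne lacI gene supplies repressor that keeps the operator occupied until IPTG or lactose is added. Transcription requires a host that provides T7 RNA polymerase. The coding sequence itself was not annotated, but it presumably occupies the unlabelled region of roughly 650 nt between the ribosome binding site and a C-terminal polyhistidine tag spanning the sequence origin. That tag is annotated as 9xHis and catalogued as 10xHis, and it allows metal-affinity purification. The catalogue also lists an N-terminal T7 tag, which the feature table does not show. A small fragment matching a T7 gene 10B-derived solubility tag lies just before the terminator. The associated publication indicates that the construct was used to express candidate enzymes and test functional annotations in the EC 1.1.3.15 class.
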