Addgene plasmid #163204: G6F8W6
Purpose: Inducible expression of UniProt identifier G6F8W6
Depositing lab: Martin Engqvist. Depositing organization: Chalmers University of Technology. Publication: Experimental and computational investigation of enzyme functional annotations uncovers misannotation in the EC 1.1.3.15 enzyme class. Rembeza E, Engqvist MKM. PLoS Comput Biol. 2021 Sep 23;17(9):e1009446. doi: 10.1371/journal.pcbi.1009446. eCollection 2021 Sep. PubMed 34555022.
Backbone
  Vector backbone: pET21a(+)
  Vector type: Bacterial Expression
Growth in bacteria
  Bacterial resistance: Ampicillin, 100 μg/mL
  Growth temperature: 37°C
  Growth strain: DH5alpha
  Copy number: High Copy
Gene/Insert
  Gene/Insert name: G6F8W6 (alt name: cysteine-rich domain containing protein)
  Species: Lactobacillus delbrueckii
  Promoter: T7
  Tag / fusion protein: T7 (N terminal on backbone); 10xHis (C terminal on backbone)
  Cloning method: Unknown
  Sequencing primers: 5′ T7; 3′ T7-term
Terms and licenses: Academic/Nonprofit Terms; Industry Terms: Not Available to Industry
Depositor comments: Insert name is a UniProt identifier
How to cite: G6F8W6 was a gift from Martin Engqvist (Addgene plasmid # 163204 ; http://n2t.net/addgene:163204 ; RRID:Addgene_163204)
