>Addgene plasmid #163204 | G6F8W6 | depositor partial sequence | sequence record 316282 | insert gene sequence
ATGGGTAGAAACGTTCTCAATCTCTGGGAGAAGTATTATGACGCCACCTTTCCAATCAAAGAGGGTGATG
GCTTCATCATATTGGGAATTGACTCATTTACAGCCTCGGATGCCGAGGCTCAACTGGCTCAAGCCCTAGA
GGCCGTCAAGCCCTTTCATGCACTAAAGGAGACAGTGTTAAACGCTGAATCCGATGAGGCTAAAACTATA
TGGGATGCAAGAGAGAAACTACTATTGGCTATCCAAAAGTCTACCCCGAAAATGGATGAGGTCGATGTGT
CCGTCCCAATTAACAAAATCCCTCTCGTGTTACATAGGATCGAGGAGTTGGAGAAAGAAGAGGACATGCG
AATCCCAAACTTTGGACACGCAGGTGATGGAAATCTGCATATCTATCTTTGTTCTGATGATATGACAGAT
GAGGAGTTTGCTAAGAAGGGCGACAACGTGATTTCGGAACTTTACAAAACAGCCAAATCCGTTGATGGAA
ATATGAGCGGTGAGCATGGCGTCGGCTACGCTAGACAGAATTATTATGAGGACTTTTACGGCAAGGACTA
TACTGATCTCCTAAGAAAAGTAAAGGGGTTGTTCGATCCCAAGGGCATTTTGAATCCGGACAAGATTTTC
CCCTTAGATGCCGCAGCTCTGGAACACCACCATCAC
